>Addgene plasmid #246336 | (203-bp-DIAL-JB42CAT5)-mGL-BGH_pKG3688 | addgene full sequence | sequence record 490923 | Addgene NGS Result
CGCTCGCTGACTGCAGGTGCCCGTGTCTCAAAATCTCTGATGTTACATTGCACAAGATAAAAATATATCA
TCATGAACAATAAAACTGTCTGCTTACATAAACAGTAATACAAGGGGTGTTATGAGCCATATTCAACGGG
AAACGTCGAGGCCGCGATTAAATTCCAACATGGATGCTGATTTATATGGGTATAAATGGGCTCGCGATAA
TGTCGGGCAATCAGGTGCGACAATCTATCGCTTGTATGGGAAGCCCGATGCGCCAGAGTTGTTTCTGAAA
CATGGCAAAGGTAGCGTTGCCAATGATGTTACAGATGAGATGGTCAGACTAAACTGGCTGACGGAATTTA
TGCCTCTTCCGACCATCAAGCATTTTATCCGTACTCCTGGTGATGCATGGTTACTCACCACTGCGATCCC
CGGAAAAACAGCATTCCAGGTATTAGAAGAATATCCTGATTCAGGTGAAAATATTGTTGATGCGCTGGCA
GTGTTCCTGCGCCGGTTGCATTCGATTCCTGTTTGTAATTGTCCTTTTAACAGCGATCGCGTATTTCGTC
TAGCTCAGGCGCAATCACGAATGAATAACGGTTTGGTTGATGCGAGTGATTTTGATGACGAGCGTAATGG
CTGGCCTGTTGAACAAGTCTGGAAAGAAATGCATAAACTTTTGCCATTCTCACCGGATTCAGTCGTCACT
CATGGTGATTTCTCACTTGATAACCTTATTTTTGACGAGGGGAAATTAATAGGTTGTATTGATGTTGGAC
GAGTCGGAATCGCAGACCGATACCAGGATCTTGCCATCCTATGGAACTGCCTCGGTGAGTTTTCTCCTTC
ATTACAGAAACGGCTTTTTCAAAAATATGGTATTGATAATCCTGATATGAATAAATTGCAGTTTCATTTG
ATGCTCGATGAGTTTTTCTAATCAGAATTGGTTAATTGGTTGTAACATTATTCAGATTGGGCCCCGTTCC
ACTGAGCGTCAGACCCCGTAGAAAAGATCAAAGGATCTTCTTGAGATCCTTTTTTTCTGCGCGTAATCTG
CTGCTTGCAAACAAAAAAACCACCGCTACCAGCGGTGGTTTGTTTGCCGGATCAAGAGCTACCAACTCTT
TTTCCGAAGGTAACTGGCTTCAGCAGAGCGCAGATACCAAATACTGTTCTTCTAGTGTAGCCGTAGTTAG
GCCACCACTTCAAGAACTCTGTAGCACCGCCTACATACCTCGCTCTGCTAATCCTGTTACCAGTGGCTGC
TGCCAGTGGCGATAAGTCGTGTCTTACCGGGTTGGACTCAAGACGATAGTTACCGGATAAGGCGCAGCGG
TCGGGCTGAACGGGGGGTTCGTGCACACAGCCCAGCTTGGAGCGAACGACCTACACCGAACTGAGATACC
TACAGCGTGAGCTATGAGAAAGCGCCACGCTTCCCGAAGGGAGAAAGGCGGACAGGTATCCGGTAAGCGG
CAGGGTCGGAACAGGAGAGCGCACGAGGGAGCTTCCAGGGGGAAACGCCTGGTATCTTTATAGTCCTGTC
GGGTTTCGCCACCTCTGACTTGAGCGTCGATTTTTGTGATGCTCGTCAGGGGGGCGGAGCCTATGGAAAA
ACGCCAGCAACGCGGCCTTTTTACGGTTCCTGGCCTTTTGCTGGCCTTTTGCTCACATGTTCTTTCCTGC
GTTATCCCCTGATTCTGTGGATAACCGTATTACCGCTAGCATGGATCTCGGGGACGTCTAACTACTAAGC
GAGAGTAGGGAACTGCCAGGCATCAAATAAAACGAAAGGCTCAGTCGGAAGACTGGGCCTTTCGTTTTAT
CTGTTGTTTGTCGGTGAACGCTCTCCTGAGTAGGACAAATCCGCCGGGAGCGGATTTGAACGTTGTGAAG
CAACGGCCCGGAGGGTGGCGGGCAGGACGCCCGCCATAAACTGCCAGGCATCAAACTAAGCAGAAGGCCA
TCCTGACGGATGGCCTTTTTGCGTTTCTACAAACTCTTCCTGTTAGTTAGTTACTTAAGCTCGGGCCCAC
CTGCAGTCTACTTACTCGGATCGGGAGATCTGAATTGGAGTGAGGACGTGTAGAGTGAGGACGTGCGGAG
TGAGGACGTGTAGAGTGAGGACGTGCGGAGTGAGGACGTGTAGAGTGAGGACGTGCCCTCCTCTGGATCA
AATCCGAATAACTTCGTATAGCATACATTATACGAAGTTATCTCGAGTCGCTCGGTACGATTTAAATTGA
ATTCTGCAGTCGACGGTACCGCGGGCCCGGGACTTTGTACAAAAAAGCAGGCTCCACCATGGGAACCAAT
TCAGTCGACTGGATCCGGTACCTCCTACAGCTCCTGGGCAACGTGCTGGTTATTGTGCTGTCTCATCATT
TTGGCAAAGAATTGATTAATTCGAGCGAACGCGTATAACTTCGTATAGCATACATTATACGAAGTTATCG
GATTTGATCTGATCAAGCAACCTGACAAATTCAGTATAAAAGCTTGGGGCTGGGGCCGAGCACTGGGGAC
TTTGAGGGTGGCCAGGCCAGCGTAGGAGGCCAGCGTAGGATCCTGCTGGGAGCGGGGAACTGAGGGAAGC
GACGCCGAGAAAGCAGGCGTACCACGGAGGGAGAGAAAAGCTCCGGAAGCCCAGCAGCGCTAGTCTACTA
CCAGAGCTCATCGCTAGCAATGAGCCACCATGGTGAGCAAGGGCGAGGAGCTGTTCACCGGGGTGGTGCC
CATCCTGGTCGAGCTGGACGGCGACGTAAACGGCCACAAGTTCAGCGTCCGCGGCGAGGGCGAGGGCGAT
GCCACCAACGGCAAGCTGACCCTGAAGTTCATCTGCACCACCGGCAAGCTGCCCGTGCCCTGGCCCACCC
TCGTGACCACCTTAGGCTACGGCGTGGCCTGCTTCGCCCGCTACCCCGACCACATGAAGCAGCACGACTT
CTTCAAGTCCGCCATGCCCGAAGGCTACGTCCAGGAGCGCACCATCTCTTTCAAGGACGACGGTACCTAC
AAGACCCGCGCCGAGGTGAAGTTCGAGGGCGACACCCTGGTGAACCGCATCGTGCTGAAGGGCATCGACT
TCAAGGAGGACGGCAACATCCTGGGGCACAAGCTGGAGTACAACTTCAACAGCCACAAGGTCTATATCAC
GGCCGACAAGCAGAAGAACGGCATCAAGGCTAACTTCAAGACCCGCCACAACGTTGAGGACGGCGGCGTG
CAGCTCGCCGACCACTACCAGCAGAACACCCCCATCGGCGACGGCCCCGTGCTGCTGCCCGACAACCACT
ACCTGAGCCATCAGTCCAAACTGAGCAAAGACCCCAACGAGAAGCGCGATCACATGGTCCTGAAGGAGAG
GGTGACCGCCGCCGGGATTACACATGACATGGACGAGCTGTACAAGTAACAACGTTGCACCTGTGCCTTC
TAGTTGCCAGCCATCTGTTGTTTGCCCCTCCCCCGTGCCTTCCTTGACCCTGGAAGGTGCCACTCCCACT
GTCCTTTCCTAATAAAATGAGGAAATTGCATCGCATTGTCTGAGTAGGTGTCATTCTATTCTGGGGGGTG
GGGTGGGGCAGGACAGCAAGGGGGAGGATTGGGAAGACAATAGCAGGCATGCTGGGGATGCGGTGGGCTC
TATGG
Features (pLannotate 1.2.2; 10 found; start..end, strand, type, name):
    122..931     +  CDS            KanR: aminoglycoside phosphotransferase; aph(3')-Ia; confers resistance to kanamycin in bacteria or G418 (Geneticin®) in eukaryotes
   1021..1609    +  rep_origin     ori: high-copy-number ColE1/pMB1/pBR322/pUC origin of replication
   1777..1820    -  terminator     rrnB T1 terminator: Escherichia coli rrnB; transcription terminator T1 from the E. coli rrnB gene
   1952..1979    +  terminator     rrnB T2 terminator: transcription terminator T2 from the E. coli rrnB gene
   2178..2211    +  protein_bind   loxP: Cre-mediated recombination occurs in the 8-bp core sequence (GCATACAT). Cre recombinase
   2239..2272    +  misc_feature   MCS (fragment): multiple cloning site
   2274..2293    +  protein_bind   attB1 (fragment): mutant version of attB; recombination site for the Gateway® BP reaction BP Clonase™
   2415..2448    +  protein_bind   loxP: Cre-mediated recombination occurs in the 8-bp core sequence (GCATACAT). Cre recombinase
   2690..3409    +  CDS            mGreenLantern: monomeric GFP derivative that displays exceptionally high brightness in cells (Campbell et al., 2020)
   3421..3645    +  polyA_signal   bGH poly(A) signal: bovine growth hormone polyadenylation signal
