[The description below was written by a language model from this plasmid's Addgene catalogue record and pLannotate feature annotations shown in this document.]
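Description:
(203-bp-DIAL-JB42CAT5)-mGL-BGH_pKG3688 is a compact (about 3.6 kb) mammalian expression and synthetic-biology reporter plasmid built by Golden Gate assembly in the Galloway Lab pSHIP backbone. It is propagated in E. coli from a high-copy ColE1/pUC-type origin and selected with kanamycin through an aph(3')-Ia (KanR) gene. Two rrnB terminators (T1 and T2) lie between the bacterial maintenance region and the mammalian cassette, where they presumably insulate the payload from read-through transcription.

The payload is a DIAL promoter driving mGreenLantern, a very bright monomeric GFP derivative of Aequorea victoria origin, followed by a bovine growth hormone polyadenylation signal. According to the record, mGreenLantern is expressed in the presence of a synthetic zinc-finger activator (ZFa), and the promoter can be edited by Cre recombinase. The feature table is consistent with this. It shows two loxP sites in the same orientation upstream of the reporter, flanking a short stretch that the annotation software labels only as MCS and attB1 fragments and that appears to correspond to the 203-bp spacer in the plasmid name. Because the sites are directly repeated, Cre would excise this segment and so change the promoter architecture upstream of the coding sequence. The zinc-finger binding sites and the core promoter are not annotated. JB42CAT5 appears in the name and purpose, but the record does not define it. The direction or size of the expression change after Cre editing is also not stated.

The plasmid serves as a fluorescent reporter for programmable promoter editing, giving a readout of ZFa-dependent transgene output before and after Cre-mediated recombination in mammalian cells.
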