Addgene plasmid #246336: (203-bp-DIAL-JB42CAT5)-mGL-BGH_pKG3688
Purpose: 203-bp DIAL Reporter Plasmid with JB42CAT5 expressing mGreenLantern in the presence of ZFa and editable by Cre recombinase
Depositing lab: Kate Galloway. Depositing organization: Massachusetts Institute of Technology. Publication: Programmable promoter editing for precise control of transgene expression. Kabaria SR, Bae Y, Ehmann ME, Lende-Dorn BA, Beitz AM, Peterman EL, Love KS, Ploessl DS, Galloway KE. Nat Biotechnol. 2025 Oct 13. doi: 10.1038/s41587-025-02854-y. PubMed 41083901.
Backbone
  Vector backbone: Galloway Lab pSHIP Backbone
  Backbone manufacturer: Galloway Lab
  Vector type: Mammalian Expression, Synthetic Biology
Growth in bacteria
  Bacterial resistance: Kanamycin, 50 μg/mL
  Growth temperature: 30°C
  Growth strain: NEB Stable
  Copy number: High Copy
Gene/Insert
  Gene/Insert name: mGreenLantern
  Species: Aequorea victoria
  Mutation: none
  Cloning method: Golden Gate
Terms and licenses: Academic/Nonprofit Terms; Industry Terms: Not Available to Industry
Depositor comments: Please visit https://doi.org/10.1101/2024.06.19.599813 for bioRxiv preprint.
How to cite: (203-bp-DIAL-JB42CAT5)-mGL-BGH_pKG3688 was a gift from Kate Galloway (Addgene plasmid # 246336 ; http://n2t.net/addgene:246336 ; RRID:Addgene_246336)
