>Addgene plasmid #246336 | (203-bp-DIAL-JB42CAT5)-mGL-BGH_pKG3688 | depositor partial sequence | sequence record 484337 | Promoter (203-bp-DIAL-JB42CAT5)
AGATCTGAATTGGAGTGAGGACGTGTAGAGTGAGGACGTGCGGAGTGAGGACGTGTAGAGTGAGGACGTG
CGGAGTGAGGACGTGTAGAGTGAGGACGTGCCCTCCTCTGGATCAAATCCGAATAACTTCGTATAGCATA
CATTATACGAAGTTATCTCGAGTCGCTCGGTACGATTTAAATTGAATTCTGCAGTCGACGGTACCGCGGG
CCCGGGACTTTGTACAAAAAAGCAGGCTCCACCATGGGAACCAATTCAGTCGACTGGATCCGGTACCTCC
TACAGCTCCTGGGCAACGTGCTGGTTATTGTGCTGTCTCATCATTTTGGCAAAGAATTGATTAATTCGAG
CGAACGCGTATAACTTCGTATAGCATACATTATACGAAGTTATCGGATTTGATCTGATCAAGCAACCTGA
CAAATTCAGTATAAAAGCTTGGGGCTGGGGCCGAGCACTGGGGACTTTGAGGGTGGCCAGGCCAGCGTAG
GAGGCCAGCGTAGGATCCTGCTGGGAGCGGGGAACTGAGGGAAGCGACGCCGAGAAAGCAGGCGTACCAC
GGAGGGAGAGAAAAGCTCCGGAAGCCCAGCAGCGCTAGTCTACTACCAGAGCTCATCGCTAGC
